>Addgene plasmid #158465 | pLEX307-CTSB-G418 | addgene full sequence | sequence record 308157 | Addgene NGS Result
CTCGAGGCCTGCAGGTGCAAAGATGGATAAAGTTTTAAACAGAGAGGAATCTTTGCAGCTAATGGACCTT
CTAGGTCTTGAAAGGAGTGGGAATTGGCTCCGGTGCCCGTCAGTGGGCAGAGCGCACATCGCCCACAGTC
CCCGAGAAGTTGGGGGGAGGGGTCGGCAATTGAACCGGTGCCTAGAGAAGGTGGCGCGGGGTAAACTGGG
AAAGTGATGTCGTGTACTGGCTCCGCCTTTTTCCCGAGGGTGGGGGAGAACCGTATATAAGTGCAGTAGT
CGCCGTGAACGTTCTTTTTCGCAACGGGTTTGCCGCCAGAACACAGGTAAGTGCCGTGTGTGGTTCCCGC
GGGCCTGGCCTCTTTACGGGTTATGGCCCTTGCGTGCCTTGAATTACTTCCACCTGGCTGCAGTACGTGA
TTCTTGATCCCGAGCTTCGGGTTGGAAGTGGGTGGGAGAGTTCGAGGCCTTGCGCTTAAGGAGCCCCTTC
GCCTCGTGCTTGAGTTGAGGCCTGGCCTGGGCGCTGGGGCCGCCGCGTGCGAATCTGGTGGCACCTTCGC
GCCTGTCTCGCTGCTTTCGATAAGTCTCTAGCCATTTAAAATTTTTGATGACCTGCTGCGACGCTTTTTT
TCTGGCAAGATAGTCTTGTAAATGCGGGCCAAGATCTGCACACTGGTATTTCGGTTTTTGGGGCCGCGGG
CGGCGACGGGGCCCGTGCGTCCCAGCGCACATGTTCGGCGAGGCGGGGCCTGCGAGCGCGGCCACCGAGA
ATCGGACGGGGGTAGTCTCAAGCTGGCCGGCCTGCTCTGGTGCCTGGCCTCGCGCCGCCGTGTATCGCCC
CGCCCTGGGCGGCAAGGCTGGCCCGGTCGGCACCAGTTGCGTGAGCGGAAAGATGGCCGCTTCCCGGCCC
TGCTGCAGGGAGCTCAAAATGGAGGACGCGGCGCTCGGGAGAGCGGGCGGGTGAGTCACCCACACAAAGG
AAAAGGGCCTTTCCGTCCTCAGCCGTCGCTTCATGTGACTCCACGGAGTACCGGGCGCCGTCCAGGCACC
TCGATTAGTTCTCGAGCTTTTGGAGTACGTCGTCTTTAGGTTGGGGGGAGGGGTTTTATGCGATGGAGTT
TCCCCACACTGAGTGGGTGGAGACTGAAGTTAGGCCAGCTTGGCACTTGATGTAATTCTCCTTGGAATTT
GCCCTTTTTGAGTTTGGATCTTGGTTCATTCTCAAGCCTCAGACAGTGGTTCAAAGTTTTTTTCTTCCAT
TTCAGGTGTCGTGAGGCTAGCATCGATTGATCAACAAGTTTGTACAAAAAAGCAGGCTACAAAATGTGGC
AGCTCTGGGCCTCCCTCTGCTGCCTGCTGGTGTTGGCCAATGCCCGGAGCAGGCCCTCTTTCCATCCCTT
AAGCGATGAGCTGGTCAACTATGTCAACAAACGGAATACCACGTGGCAGGCCGGGCACAACTTCTACAAC
GTGGACATGAGCTACTTGAAGAGGCTATGTGGTACCTTCCTGGGTGGGCCCAAGCCACCCCAGAGAGTTA
TGTTTACCGAGGACCTG
[765 nt withheld, positions 1558-2322]
CAGTACTGGGAAAAGATCTAAAACCCAGCTTTCTTGTACAAAGTGGTTGATATCGGTAAGCCTATCCCTA
ACCCTCTCCTCGGTCTCGATTCTACGTAGTAATGAACTAGTACCGGTTAAGTCGACAATCAACGCGTTAA
GTCGACAATCAACCTCTGGATTACAAAATTTGTGAAAGATTGACTGGTATTCTTAACTATGTTGCTCCTT
TTACGCTATGTGGATACGCTGCTTTAATGCCTTTGTATCATGCTATTGCTTCCCGTATGGCTTTCATTTT
CTCCTCCTTGTATAAATCCTGGTTGCTGTCTCTTTATGAGGAGTTGTGGCCCGTTGTCAGGCAACGTGGC
GTGGTGTGCACTGTGTTTGCTGACGCAACCCCCACTGGTTGGGGCATTGCCACCACCTGTCAGCTCCTTT
CCGGGACTTTCGCTTTCCCCCTCCCTATTGCCACGGCGGAACTCATCGCCGCCTGCCTTGCCCGCTGCTG
GACAGGGGCTCGGCTGTTGGGCACTGACAATTCCGTGGTGTTGTCGGGGAAATCATCGTCCTTTCCTTGG
CTGCTCGCCTGTGTTGCCACCTGGATTCTGCGCGGGACGTCCTTCTGCTACGTCCCTTCGGCCCTCAATC
CAGCGGACCTTCCTTCCCGCGGCCTGCTGCCGGCTCTGCGGCCTCTTCCGCGTCTTCGCCTTCGCCCTCA
GACGAGTCGGATCTCCCTTTGGGCCGCCTCCCCGCGTCGACTTTAAGACCAATGACTTACAAGGCAGCTG
TAGATCTTAGCCACTTTTTAAAAGAAAAGGGGGGACTGGAAGGGCTAATTCACTCCCAACGAAGACAAGA
TCTGCTTTTTGCTTGTACTGGGTCTCTCTGGTTAGACCAGATCTGAGCCTGGGAGCTCTCTGGCTAACTA
GGGAACCCACTGCTTAAGCCTCAATAAAGCTTGCCTTGAGTGCTTCAAGTAGTGTGTGCCCGTCTGTTGT
GTGACTCTGGTAACTAGAGATCCCTCAGACCCTTTTAGTCAGTGTGGAAAATCTCTAGCAGTACGTATAG
TAGTTCATGTCATCTTATTATTCAGTATTTATAACTTGCAAAGAAATGAATATCAGAGAGTGAGAGGAAC
TTGTTTATTGCAGCTTATAATGGTTACAAATAAAGCAATAGCATCACAAATTTCACAAATAAAGCATTTT
TTTCACTGCATTCTAGTTGTGGTTTGTCCAAACTCATCAATGTATCTTATCATGTCTGGCTCTAGCTATC
CCGCCCCTAACTCCGCCCATCCCGCCCCTAACTCCGCCCAGTTCCGCCCATTCTCCGCCCCATGGCTGAC
TAATTTTTTTTATTTATGCAGAGGCCGAGGCCGCCTCGGCCTCTGAGCTATTCCAGAAGTAGTGAGGAGG
CTTTTTTGGAGGCCTAGGGACGTACCCAATTCGCCCTATAGTGAGTCGTATTACGCGCGCTCACTGGCCG
TCGTTTTACAACGTCGTGACTGGGAAAACCCTGGCGTTACCCAACTTAATCGCCTTGCAGCACATCCCCC
TTTCGCCAGCTGGCGTAATAGCGAAGAGGCCCGCACCGATCGCCCTTCCCAACAGTTGCGCAGCCTGAAT
GGCGAATGGG
[124 nt withheld, positions 3943-4066]
C
[91 nt withheld, positions 4068-4158]
A
[49 nt withheld, positions 4160-4208]
CCTTTGACGTTGGAGTCCACGTTCTTT
[37 nt withheld, positions 4236-4272]
ACCCTATCTCGGTCTATTCTTTTGATTTATAAGGGATTTTGCCGATTTCGGCCTATTGGTTAAAAAATGA
GCTGATTTAACAAAAATTTAACGCGAATTTTAACAAAATATTAACGCTTACAATTTAGGTGGCACTTTTC
GGGGAAATGTGCGCGGAACCCCTATTTGTTTATTTTTCTAAATACATTCAAATATGTATCCGCTCATGAG
ACAATAACCCTGATAAATGCTTCAATAATATTGAAAAAGGAAGAGTATGAGTATTCAACATTTCCGTGTC
GCCCTTATTCCCTTTTTTGCGGCATTTTGCCTTCCTGTTTTTGCTCACCCAGAAACGCTGGTGAAAGTAA
AAGATGCTGAAGATCAGTTGGGTGCACGAGTGGGTTACATCGAACTGGATCTCAACAGCGGTAAGATCCT
TGAGAGTTTTCGCCCCGAAGAACGTTTTCCAATGATGAGCACTTTTAAAGTTCTGCTATGTGGCGCGGTA
TTATCCCGTATTGACGCCGGGCAAGAGCAACTCGGTCGCCGCATACACTATTCTCAGAATGACTTGGTTG
AGTACTCACCAGTCACAGAAAAGCATCTTACGGATGGCATGACAGTAAGAGAATTATGCAGTGCTGCCAT
AACCATGAGTGATAACACTGCGGCCAACTTACTTCTGACAACGATCGGAGGACCGAAGGAGCTAACCGCT
TTTTTGCACAACATGGGGGATCATGTAACTCGCCTTGATCGTTGGGAACCGGAGCTGAATGAAGCCATAC
CAAACGACGAGCGTGACACCACGATGCCTGTAGCAATGGCAACAACGTTGCGCAAACTATTAACTGGCGA
ACTACTTACTCTAGCTTCCCGGCAACAATTAATAGACTGGATGGAGGCGGATAAAGTTGCAGGACCACTT
CTGCGCTCGGCCCTTCCGGCTGGCTGGTTTATTGCTGATAAATCTGGAGCCGGTGAGCGTGGGTCTCGCG
GTATCATTGCAGCACTGGGGCCAGATGGTAAGCCCTCCCGTATCGTAGTTATCTACACGACGGGGAGTCA
GGCAACTATGGATGAACGAAATAGACAGATCGCTGAGATAGGTGCCTCACTGATTAAGCATTGGTAACTG
TCAGACCAAGTTTACTCATATATACTTTAGATTGATTTAAAACTTCATTTTTAATTTAAAAGGATCTAGG
TGAAGATCCTTTTTGATAATCTCATGACCAAAATCCCTTAACGTGAGTTTTCGTTCCACTGAGCGTCAGA
CCCCGTAGAAAAGATCAAAGGATCTTCTTGAGATCCTTTTTTTCTGCGCGTAATCTGCTGCTTGCAAACA
AAAAAACCACCGCTACCAGCGGTGGTTTGTTTGCCGGATCAAGAGCTACCAACTCTTTTTCCGAAGGTAA
CTGGCTTCAGCAGAGCGCAGATACCAAATACTGTTCTTCTAGTGTAGCCGTAGTTAGGCCACCACTTCAA
GAACTCTGTAGCACCGCCTACATACCTCGCTCTGCTAATCCTGTTACCAGTGGCTGCTGCCAGTGGCGAT
AAGTCGTGTCTTACCGGGTTGGACTCAAGACGATAGTTACCGGATAAGGCGCAGCGGTCGGGCTGAACGG
GGGGTTCGTGCACACAGCCCAGCTTGGAGCGAACGACCTACACCGAACTGAGATACCTACAGCGTGAGCT
ATGAGAAAGCGCCACGCTTCCCGAAGGGAGAAAGGCGGACAGGTATCCGGTAAGCGGCAGGGTCGGAACA
GGAGAGCGCACGAGGGAGCTTCCAGGGGGAAACGCCTGGTATCTTTATAGTCCTGTCGGGTTTCGCCACC
TCTGACTTGAGCGTCGATTTTTGTGATGCTCGTCAGGGGGGCGGAGCCTATGGAAAAACGCCAGCAACGC
GGCCTTTTTACGGTTCCTGGCCTTTTGCTGGCCTTTTGCTCACATGTTCTTTCCTGCGTTATCCCCTGAT
TCTGTGGATAACCGTATTACCGCCTTTGAGTGAGCTGATACCGCTCGCCGCAGCCGAACGACCGAGCGCA
GCGAGTCAGTGAGCGAGGAAGCGGAAGAGCGCCCAATACGCAAACCGCCTCTCCCCGCGCGTTGGCCGAT
TCATTAATGCAGCTGGCACGACAGGTTTCCCGACTGGAAAGCGGGCAGTGAGCGCAACGCAATTAATGTG
AGTTAGCTCACTCATTAGGCACCCCAGGCTTTACACTTTATGCTTCCGGCTCGTATGTTGTGTGGAATTG
TGAGCGGATAACAATTTCACACAGGAAACAGCTATGACCATGATTACGCCAAGCGCGCAATTAACCCTCA
CTAAAGGGAACAAAAGCTGGAGCTGCAAGCTTAATGTAGTCTTATGCAATACTCTTGTAGTCTTGCAACA
TGGTAACGATGAGTTAGCAACATGCCTTACAAGGAGAGAAAAAGCACCGTGCATGCCGATTGGTGGAAGT
AAGGTGGTACGATCGTGCCTTATTAGGAAGGCAACAGACGGGTCTGACATGGATTGGACGAACCACTGAA
TTGCCGCATTGCAGAGATATTGTATTTAAGTGCCTAGCTCGATACATAAACGGGTCTCTCTGGTTAGACC
AGATCTGAGCCTGGGAGCTCTCTGGCTAACTAGGGAACCCACTGCTTAAGCCTCAATAAAGCTTGCCTTG
AGTGCTTCAAGTAGTGTGTGCCCGTCTGTTGTGTGACTCTGGTAACTAGAGATCCCTCAGACCCTTTTAG
TCAGTGTGGAAAATCTCTAGCAGTGGCGCCCGAACAGGGACTTGAAAGCGAAAGGGAAACCAGAGGAGCT
CTCTCGACGCAGGACTCGGCTTGCTGAAGCGCGCACGGCAAGAGGCGAGGGGCGGCGACTGGTGAGTACG
CCAAAAATTTTGACTAGCGGAGGCTAGAAGGAGAGAGATGGGTGCGAGAGCGTCAGTATTAAGCGGGGGA
GAATTAGATCGCGATGGGAAAAAATTCGGTTAAGGCCAGGGGGAAAGAAAAAATATAAATTAAAACATAT
AGTATGGGCAAGCAGGGAGCTAGAACGATTCGCAGTTAATCCTGGCCTGTTAGAAACATCAGAAGGCTGT
AGACAAATACTGGGACAGCTACAACCATCCCTTCAGACAGGATCAGAAGAACTTAGATCATTATATAATA
CAGTAGCAACCCTCTATTGTGTGCATCAAAGGATAGAGATAAAAGACACCAAGGAAGCTTTAGACAAGAT
AGAGGAAGAGCAAAACAAAAGTAAGACCACCGCACAGCAAGCGGCCGCTGATCTTCAGACCTGGAGGAGG
AGATATGAGGGACAATTGGAGAAGTGAATTATATAAATATAAAGTAGTAAAAATTGAACCATTAGGAGTA
GCACCCACCAAGGCAAAGAGAAGAGTGGTGCAGAGAGAAAAAAGAGCAGTGGGAATAGGAGCTTTGTTCC
TTGGGTTCTTGGGAGCAGCAGGAAGCACTATGGGCGCAGCGTCAATGACGCTGACGGTACAGGCCAGACA
ATTATTGTCTGGTATAGTGCAGCAGCAGAACAATTTGCTGAGGGCTATTGAGGCGCAACAGCATCTGTTG
CAACTCACAGTCTGGGGCATCAAGCAGCTCCAGGCAAGAATCCTGGCTGTGGAAAGATACCTAAAGGATC
AACAGCTCCTGGGGATTTGGGGTTGCTCTGGAAAACTCATTTGCACCACTGCTGTGCCTTGGAATGCTAG
TTGGAGTAATAAATCTCTGGAACAGATTTGGAATCACACGACCTGGATGGAGTGGGACAGAGAAATTAAC
AATTACACAAGCTTAATACACTCCTTAATTGAAGAATCGCAAAACCAGCAAGAAAAGAATGAACAAGAAT
TATTGGAATTAGATAAATGGGCAAGTTTGTGGAATTGGTTTAACATAACAAATTGGCTGTGGTATATAAA
ATTATTCATAATGATAGTAGGAGGCTTGGTAGGTTTAAGAATAGTTTTTGCTGTACTTTCTATAGTGAAT
AGAGTTAGGCAGGGATATTCACCATTATCGTTTCAGACCCACCTCCCAACCCCGAGGGGACCCATGCATT
GCATCTCAATTAGTCAGCAACCAGGTGTGGAAAGTCCCCAGGCTCCCCAGCAGGCAGAAGTATGCAAAGC
ATGCGTCTCAATTAGTCAGCAACCATAGTCCCGCCCCTAACTCCGCCCATCCCGCCCCTAACTCCGCCCA
GTTCCGCCCATTCTCCGCCCCATGGCTGACTAATTTTTTTTATTTATGCAGAGGCCGAGGCCGCCTCGGC
CTCTGAGCTATTCCAGAAGTAGTGAGGAGGCTTTTTTGGAGGCCTAGGCTTTTGCAAAAAGCTTTCTAGA
GGTACCGTGGCCACCATGATTGAACAAGATGGATTGCACGCAGGTTCTCCGGCCGCTTGGGTGGAGAGGC
TATTCGGCTATGACTGGGCACAACAGACAATCGGCTGCTCTGATGCCGCCGTGTTCCGGCTGTCAGCGCA
GGGGCGCCCGGTTCTTTTTGTCAAGACCGACCTGTCCGGTGCCCTGAATGAACTGCAAGACGAGGCAGCG
CGGCTATCGTGGCTGGCCACGACGGGCGTTCCTTGCGCAGCTGTGCTCGACGTTGTCACTGAAGCGGGAA
GGGACTGGCTGCTATTGGGCGAAGTGCCGGGGCAGGATCTCCTGTCATCTCACCTTGCTCCTGCCGAGAA
AGTATCCATCATGGCTGATGCAATGCGGCGGCTGCATACGCTTGATCCGGCTACCTGCCCATTCGACCAC
CAAGCGAAACATCGCATCGAGCGAGCACGTACTCGGATGGAAGCCGGTCTTGTCGATCAGGATGATCTGG
ACGAAGAGCATCAGGGGCTCGCGCCAGCCGAACTGTTCGCCAGGCTCAAGGCGAGCATGCCCGACGGCGA
GGATCTCGTCGTGACCCATGGCGATGCCTGCTTGCCGAATATCATGGTGGAAAATGGCCGCTTTTCTGGA
TTCATCGACTGTGGCCGGCTGGGTGTGGCGGACCGCTATCAGGACATAGCGTTGGCTACCCGTGATATTG
CTGAAGAGCTTGGCGGCGAATGGGCTGACCGCTTCCTCGTGCTTTACGGTATCGCCGCTCCCGATTCGCA
GCGCATCGCCTTCTATCGCCTTCTTGACGAGTTCTTCTGAGTTAACGAATTCTAGATCTTGAGACAAATG
GCAGTATTCATCCACAATTTTAAAAGAAAAGGGGGGATTGGGGGGTACAGTGCAGGGGAAAGAATAGTAG
ACATAATAGCAACAGACATACAAACTAAAGAATTACAAAAACAAATTACAAAAATTCAAAATTTTCGGGT
TTATTACAGGGACAGCAGAGATCCACTTTGGCGCCGG
Features (pLannotate 1.2.2; 33 found; start..end, strand, type, name):
     23..89      +  CDS            small t antigen (fragment): SV40 (simian virus 40) small t antigen
     96..1274    +  promoter       EF-1α promoter: strong constitutive promoter for human elongation factor EF-1α
   1294..1318    +  protein_bind   attB1: mutant version of attB; recombination site for the Gateway® BP reaction BP Clonase™
   1324..2340    +  CDS            CTSB (sequence partly withheld): CATB_HUMAN - Also known as CPSB. Experimental evidence at protein level: Swiss-Prot protein existence level 1. Thiol protease which is believed to participate in intracellular degradation and turnover of proteins (PubMed:12220505). Cleaves matrix extracellular phosphoglycoprotein MEPE (PubMed:12220505). Involved in the solubilization of cross-linked TG/thyroglobulin in the thyroid follicle lumen (By similarity). Has also been implicated in tumor invasion and metastasis (PubMed:3972105). From Homo sapiens (Human).
   2345..2369    -  protein_bind   attB2: mutant version of attB; recombination site for the Gateway® BP reaction BP Clonase™
   2377..2418    +  CDS            V5 tag: epitope tag from simian virus 5
   2469..3057    +  misc_feature   WPRE: woodchuck hepatitis virus posttranscriptional regulatory element
   3108..3127    +  misc_feature   cPPT/CTS (fragment): central polypurine tract and central termination sequence of HIV-1
   3129..3362    +  LTR            3' LTR (ΔU3): self-inactivating 3' long terminal repeat (LTR) from HIV-1
   3440..3561    +  polyA_signal   SV40 poly(A) signal: SV40 polyadenylation signal
   3601..3736    +  rep_origin     SV40 ori: SV40 origin of replication
   3757..3775    -  promoter       T7 promoter: promoter for bacteriophage T7 RNA polymerase
   3783..3938    +  CDS            lacZα (fragment): LacZα fragment of β-galactosidase; lacZ fragment
   3943..4371    +  rep_origin     f1 ori (sequence partly withheld): f1 bacteriophage origin of replication; arrow indicates direction of (+) strand synthesis
   4424..4528    +  promoter       AmpR promoter: bla
   4529..5389    +  CDS            AmpR: β-lactamase; bla; confers resistance to ampicillin, carbenicillin, and related antibiotics
   5560..6148    +  rep_origin     ori: high-copy-number ColE1/pMB1/pBR322/pUC origin of replication
   6331..6423    +  CDS            lacI (fragment): lac repressor; lacI; The lac repressor binds to the lac operator to inhibit transcription in E. coli. This inhibition can be relieved by adding lactose or isopropyl-β-D-thiogalactopyranoside (IPTG).
   6436..6457    +  protein_bind   CAP binding site: CAP binding activates transcription in the presence of cAMP. E. coli catabolite activator protein
   6472..6502    +  promoter       lac promoter: promoter for the E. coli lac operon
   6510..6526    +  protein_bind   lac operator: The lac repressor binds to the lac operator to inhibit transcription in E. coli. This inhibition can be relieved by adding lactose or isopropyl-β-D-thiogalactopyranoside (IPTG). lac repressor encoded by lacI
   6571..6589    +  promoter       T3 promoter: promoter for bacteriophage T3 RNA polymerase
   6617..6843    +  promoter       RSV promoter: Rous sarcoma virus enhancer/promoter
   6844..7024    +  LTR            5' LTR (truncated): truncated 5' long terminal repeat (LTR) from HIV-1
   7071..7196    +  misc_feature   HIV-1 Ψ: packaging signal of human immunodeficiency virus type 1
   7180..7543    +  CDS            HIV-1 gag (fragment): gag protein from human immunodeficiency virus 1; gag
   7689..7922    +  misc_feature   RRE: The Rev response element (RRE) of HIV-1 allows for Rev-dependent mRNA export from the nucleus to the cytoplasm.
   8299..8325    +  CDS            Rev (fragment): human immunodeficiency virus 1 (HIV-1) Rev protein; rev; enhances nuclear export of unspliced and incompletely spliced viral mRNAs
   8332..8355    +  promoter       SV40 promoter (fragment): SV40 early promoter
   8356..8427    +  promoter       SV40 promoter (fragment): SV40 enhancer and early promoter
   8451..8586    +  rep_origin     SV40 ori: SV40 origin of replication
   8628..9422    +  CDS            NeoR/KanR: aminoglycoside phosphotransferase from Tn5; aph(3')-II (or nptII); confers resistance to neomycin, kanamycin, and G418 (Geneticin®)
   9470..9587    +  misc_feature   cPPT/CTS: central polypurine tract and central termination sequence of HIV-1
