[The description below was written by a language model from this plasmid's Addgene catalogue record and pLannotate feature annotations shown in this document.]
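Description:
pLEX307-CTSB-G418 is a third-generation-style, self-inactivating HIV-1 lentiviral transfer plasmid built on the pLEX307 backbone for constitutive expression of human cathepsin B (CTSB), a lysosomal thiol protease involved in intracellular protein turnover. In bacteria it is maintained through a high-copy ColE1/pUC-type origin with ampicillin selection from the β-lactamase gene, and it also carries an f1 origin. The depositors warn that the backbone is prone to recombination, most often between the viral LTRs and occasionally between the Gateway sites, so the integrity of the plasmid and the full-length insert should be checked before use.

The viral genome is transcribed in packaging cells from an RSV promoter fused to a truncated 5' LTR, followed by the Ψ packaging signal with a gag fragment and the Rev response element for Rev-dependent nuclear export. Downstream, an SV40 early promoter/origin drives the Tn5 neomycin phosphotransferase gene, allowing G418 selection of transduced mammalian cells. A cPPT/CTS element, which aids nuclear import of the preintegration complex, precedes the main cassette. There the EF-1α promoter drives the CTSB coding sequence, introduced by Gateway cloning and therefore flanked by attB1 and attB2 sites. A V5 epitope tag lies just beyond attB2, but the record does not state whether it is translated in frame with CTSB or excluded by a stop codon. A WPRE enhances transcript stability and expression, and the ΔU3 3' LTR inactivates LTR promoter activity after integration. An SV40 polyadenylation signal follows outside the provirus. The construct is intended for generating stable, G418-selected cell populations that overexpress human CTSB.
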