Addgene plasmid #158465: pLEX307-CTSB-G418
Purpose: Constitutive lentiviral expression of human CTSB.
Depositing lab: Alejandro Chavez & Sho Iketani. Depositing organization: Columbia University.
Backbone
  Vector backbone: pLEX307
  Vector type: Mammalian Expression, Lentiviral
  Selectable markers: Neomycin (select with G418)
Growth in bacteria
  Bacterial resistance: Ampicillin, 100 μg/mL
  Growth temperature: 30°C
  Growth strain: NEB Stable
  Copy number: High Copy
Gene/Insert
  Gene/Insert name: CTSB
  Species: H. sapiens (human)
  Entrez Gene: CTSB (a.k.a. APPS, CPSB, KWE, RECEUP)
  Cloning method: Gateway Cloning
  Sequencing primers: 5′ EF1a-F; 3′ WPRE-R
Terms and licenses: Academic/Nonprofit Terms; Industry Terms: Not Available to Industry
Depositor comments: The authors have noticed that recombination within the pLEX307 backbone can occur. All users are advised to sequence the vectors and restriction digest them and run them on a gel to ensure they show the expected full length insert and plasmid size. In cases where recombination has occurred, it is typically between the viral LTR elements in the vector, although recombination between the gateway cloning sites has also been observed.
How to cite: pLEX307-CTSB-G418 was a gift from Alejandro Chavez & Sho Iketani (Addgene plasmid # 158465 ; http://n2t.net/addgene:158465 ; RRID:Addgene_158465)
